>Addgene plasmid #39381 | TAL2023 | depositor partial sequence | sequence record 49683 | TAL2023 sequence 1028 bps
GAACCTGACCCCAGACCAGGTAGTCGCAATCGCGTCACATGACGGGGGAAAGCAAGCCCTGGAAACCGTG
CAAAGGTTGTTGCCGGTCCTTTGTCAAGACCACGGCCTTACACCGGAGCAAGTCGTGGCCATTGCAAATA
ATAACGGTGGCAAACAGGCTCTTGAGACGGTTCAGAGACTTCTCCCAGTTCTCTGTCAAGCCCACGGGCT
GACTCCCGATCAAGTTGTAGCGATTGCGAATAACAATGGAGGGAAACAAGCATTGGAGACTGTCCAACGG
CTCCTTCCCGTGTTGTGTCAAGCCCACGGTTTGACGCCTGCACAAGTGGTCGCCATCGCCAGCCATGATG
GCGGTAAGCAGGCGCTGGAAACAGTACAGCGCCTGCTGCCTGTACTGTGCCAGGATCATGGACTGACCCC
AGACCAGGTAGTCGCAATCGCGAACAATAATGGGGGAAAGCAAGCCCTGGAAACCGTGCAAAGGTTGTTG
CCGGTCCTTTGTCAAGACCACGGCCTTACACCGGAGCAAGTCGTGGCCATTGCAAGCAACATCGGTGGCA
AACAGGCTCTTGAGACGGTTCAGAGACTTCTCCCAGTTCTCTGTCAAGCCCACGGGCTGACTCCCGATCA
AGTTGTAGCGATTGCGAATAACAATGGAGGGAAACAAGCATTGGAGACTGTCCAACGGCTCCTTCCCGTG
TTGTGTCAAGCCCACGGTTTGACGCCTGCACAAGTGGTCGCCATCGCCAGCCATGATGGCGGTAAGCAGG
CGCTGGAAACAGTACAGCGCCTGCTGCCTGTACTGTGCCAGGATCATGGACTGACCCCAGACCAGGTAGT
CGCAATCGCGTCAAACGGAGGGGGAAAGCAAGCCCTGGAAACCGTGCAAAGGTTGTTGCCGGTCCTTTGT
CAAGACCACGGCCTTACACCGGAGCAAGTCGTGGCCATTGCAAATAATAACGGTGGCAAACAGGCTCTTG
AGACGGTTCAGAGACTTCTCCCAGTTCTCTGTCAAGCCCACGGGCTGA
