>Addgene plasmid #39381 | TAL2023 | addgene partial sequence | sequence record 52642 | JDS-TALEN-F
TGTGGCGGGTGAGCTTAGGGGGCCTCCGCTCCAGCTCGACACCGGGCAGCTGCTGAAGATCGCGAAGAGA
GGGGGAGTAACAGCGGTAGAGGCAGTGCACGCCTGGCGCAATGCGCTCACCGGGGCCCCCTTGAACCTGA
CCCCAGACCAGGTAGTCGCAATCGCGTCACATGACGGGGGAAAGCAAGCCCTGGAAACCGTGCAAAGGTT
GTTGCCGGTCCTTTGTCAAGACCACGGCCTTACACCGGAGCAAGTCGTGGCCATTGCAAATAATAACGGT
GGCAAACAGGCTCTTGAGACGGTTCAGAGACTTCTCCCAGTTCTCTGTCAAGCCCACGGGCTGACTCCCG
ATCAAGTTGTAGCGATTGCGAATAACAATGGAGGGAAACAAGCATTGGAGACTGTCCAACGGCTCCTTCC
CGTGTTGTGTCAAGCCCACGGTTTGACGCCTGCACAAGTGGTCGCCATCGCCAGCCATGATGGCGGTAAG
CAGGCGCTGGAAACAGTACAGCGCCTGCTGCCTGTACTGTGCCAGGATCATGGACTGACCCCAGACCAGG
TAGTCGCAATCGCGAACAATAATGGGGGAAAGCAAGCCCTGGAAACCGTGCAAAGGTTGTTGCCGGTCCT
TTGTCAAGACCACGGCCTTACACCGGAGCAAGTCGTGGCCATTGCAAGCAACATCGGTGGCAAACAGGCT
CTTGAGACGGTTCAGAGACTTCTCCCAGTTCTCTGTCAAGCCCACGGGCTGACTCCCGATCAAGTTGTAG
CGATTGCGAATAACAATGGAGGGAAACAAGCATTGGAGACTGTCCAACGGCTCCTTCCCGTGTTGTGTCA
AGCCCACGGTTTGACGCCTGCACAAGTGGTCGCCATCGCCAGCCATGATGGC
