[The description below was written by a language model from this plasmid's Addgene catalogue record.]
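Description:
TAL2023 is a mammalian expression plasmid encoding the right-hand monomer of a TALE nuclease pair directed against an eGFP reporter sequence (eGFP-TALEN-12-Right). It is built on the JDS71 backbone, a roughly 6.4 kb TALEN expression vector that supplies the constant parts of the nuclease. The backbone also provides ampicillin resistance and high-copy propagation in E. coli. The vector type is listed as mammalian expression with T7, which suggests that a T7 promoter is also present and could support in vitro transcription, although no feature table is available to confirm its position.

The insert is an approximately 1 kb array of TALE repeats that was cloned through BsmBI sites, which were destroyed in the process, so that it joins in frame with the flanking backbone sequences. The resulting open reading frame is driven by the CMV promoter and carries an N-terminal 3X FLAG tag for detection and a C-terminal wild-type FokI cleavage domain. The repeat array determines DNA-binding specificity, and the depositor records a 12-nucleotide target half-site for it. Because FokI cuts only as a dimer, this construct is meant to be co-expressed with the matching left-hand TALEN, so that the two monomers bind on either side of a spacer and introduce a double-strand break.

The plasmid belongs to a set generated by the FLASH assembly method for high-throughput TALEN construction, and its eGFP target points to use in reporter-disruption assays of nuclease activity. The species field lists human, though the target named is eGFP. The depositor notes that the repetitive TALE array is prone to recombination and recommends checking plasmid integrity by diagnostic digest.
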