Addgene plasmid #39381: TAL2023
Depositing lab: Keith Joung. Depositing organization: Massachusetts General Hospital. Publication: FLASH assembly of TALENs for high-throughput genome editing. Reyon D, Tsai SQ, Khayter C, Foden JA, Sander JD, Joung JK. Nat Biotechnol. 2012 Apr 8. doi: 10.1038/nbt.2170. PubMed 22484455.
Backbone
  Vector backbone: JDS71
  Backbone manufacturer: Joung lab (Addgene Plasmid # 32287)
  Backbone size w/o insert (bp): 6447
  Vector type: Mammalian Expression ; T7
Growth in bacteria
  Bacterial resistance: Ampicillin, 100 μg/mL
  Growth temperature: 37°C
  Growth strain: XL1 Blue
  Copy number: High Copy
Gene/Insert
  Gene/Insert name: eGFP-TALEN-12-Right
  Species: H. sapiens (human)
  Insert size (bp): 1028
  Promoter: CMV
  Tag / fusion protein: 3X Flag (N terminal on backbone); WT FOKI (C terminal on backbone)
  Cloning method: Restriction Enzyme; 5′ cloning site BsmBI (destroyed during cloning); 3′ cloning site BsmBI (destroyed during cloning)
  Sequencing primers: 5′ CMV-F
Terms and licenses: Academic/Nonprofit Terms; Industry Terms: Not Available to Industry
Depositor comments: Target binding site: TCGGCGAGCTGC To reduce the chance of recombination in this plasmid, do not grow in liquid culture for more than 12-14 hours. It is strongly recommended that users perform a diagnostic digest to verify this plasmid prior to use. For example, a double digest of the plasmid with BamHI and KpnI should result in two bands at 1.7kb and 5.8kb
How to cite: TAL2023 was a gift from Keith Joung (Addgene plasmid # 39381 ; http://n2t.net/addgene:39381 ; RRID:Addgene_39381)
